>Addgene plasmid #15132 | pBS SOHo1 (CC#99) | addgene partial sequence | sequence record 21646 | T7 5'-TAATACGACTCACTATAGGG-3'
GGCGGCCGCTCTAGAACTAGTGGATCCCCCGGGCTGCAGGAATTCGATATCAAGCTTATCGATTCTAGAC
CACTGTGGCCAGGCGGTAGCTGGGACGTGCAGCCGACCACCATGGTGCAGCTCGGGGGAGGCCGCGGAGC
CCCACCGCCTCTCCTGGCCCCACCGTCGGCCTTCAGCATCGACAGCATCCTGCAGCCCGGTCCCCGCTGC
CAGGCCCGGGAGCAGGGGAGGGCCCGCTGCGCGCTGCCGGAGGACGAGGAGGAGGAGGAGGAGGAAGAAG
AGGGGCCTGCGGAGGAACACCCCACTAAAGGCTCCACCGACTCGGGCAGCGAGAGGCTGCTGGCGGAAGG
GCCGCGCCGCGCGGATGCCGAGGCCGAAGGCGCGGTTTCACCGCTCTCCACGGAGAGGTTCCGCGGATGC
CGACAGCCGTCGCTGCGGGATACCGGGGGCTGCGGTAGAGAGAGCGGCAGGTGTTCAGCGGCGGGAGGCA
AGAAGAAGACGCGGACCATCTTCTCCAAGAGCCAGGTCTTCCAGCTGGAGTCCACCTTCGACGTGAAGCG
CTACCTGAGCAGCGCCGAGCGGGCCGGTCTGGCCGCCGCGCTGCACCTCACCGAGACGCAGGTGAAGATC
TGGTTCCAGAACCGCCGCAACAAGCTCAAGAGACAGCTGTCGGCTGAACCCGAGGGTCCGGGCCAAGCGG
AACCCCCAGGGGAGCCTCCTCCGCCTCCCGCCGCCTCTT
