[The description below was written by a language model from this plasmid's Addgene catalogue record.]
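Description:
pBS SOHo1 is a pBluescript-based plasmid carrying an insert of about 1 kb from the chicken (Gallus gallus) gene SOHo1, also called SOHO, a homeobox gene. The backbone is listed at about 3 kb, giving a total of roughly 4 kb. It is catalogued as a bacterial expression vector, although pBluescript is in general a cloning phagemid rather than a dedicated protein-expression plasmid. The plasmid is maintained in E. coli at high copy number and selected with ampicillin. The insert was introduced by restriction enzyme cloning, but the record does not state which sites were used, the orientation of the insert, or whether it is a full-length coding sequence or a partial cDNA. No feature table is supplied, so the positions of the origin, resistance gene and any promoters flanking the insert cannot be confirmed from the record.

The associated publication concerns two homeobox genes that define the domain of EphA3 expression in the developing chick retina, which places this clone in the study of retinal patterning. pBluescript vectors typically have phage RNA polymerase promoters on either side of the multiple cloning site. cDNA clones of this kind are therefore commonly used as templates for in vitro transcription, for example to make riboprobes for in situ hybridization, or as a source of the insert for subcloning into other vectors. The record does not specify an intended use for this plasmid, and it lists no tags, reporters or eukaryotic regulatory elements.
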