Addgene plasmid #15132: pBS SOHo1 (CC#99)
Depositing lab: Connie Cepko. Depositing organization: Harvard Medical School. Publication: Two homeobox genes define the domain of EphA3 expression in the developing chick retina. Schulte D, Cepko CL. Development. 2000 Dec . 127(23):5033-45. PubMed 11060230.
Backbone
  Vector backbone: pBluescript
  Backbone size w/o insert (bp): 3000
  Vector type: Bacterial Expression
Growth in bacteria
  Bacterial resistance: Ampicillin, 100 μg/mL
  Growth temperature: 37°C
  Growth strain: DH5alpha
  Copy number: High Copy
Gene/Insert
  Gene/Insert name: SOHo1 (alt name: SOHO)
  Species: G. gallus (chicken)
  Insert size (bp): 1000
  Entrez Gene: SOHO-1
  Cloning method: Restriction Enzyme
  Sequencing primers: 5′ na
Terms and licenses: Academic/Nonprofit Terms; Industry Terms: Not Available to Industry
How to cite: pBS SOHo1 (CC#99) was a gift from Connie Cepko (Addgene plasmid # 15132 ; http://n2t.net/addgene:15132 ; RRID:Addgene_15132)
